Addgene plasmid #14479: pRSET FLIPmal-2u
Depositing lab: Wolf Frommer. Depositing organization: Carnegie Institution for Science. Publication: Visualization of maltose uptake in living yeast cells by fluorescent nanosensors. Fehr M, Frommer WB, Lalonde S. Proc Natl Acad Sci U S A. 2002 Jul 23. 99(15):9846-51. 10.1073/pnas.142089199 PubMed 12097642.
Backbone
  Vector backbone: pRSET
  Backbone manufacturer: Invitrogen
  Backbone size w/o insert (bp): 2900
  Vector type: Bacterial Expression
Growth in bacteria
  Bacterial resistance: Ampicillin, 100 μg/mL
  Growth temperature: 37°C
  Growth strain: DH5alpha
  Copy number: High Copy
Gene/Insert
  Gene/Insert name: FLIPmal (alt names: FLIPmalE-5AA; MBP)
  Species: E. coli
  Insert size (bp): 2700
  Mutation: 5AA
  Tag / fusion protein: ECFP (N terminal on insert); EYFP (C terminal on insert)
  Cloning method: Restriction Enzyme; 5′ cloning site KpnI (not destroyed); 3′ cloning site KpnI (not destroyed)
  Sequencing primers: 5′ N/A
Terms and licenses: Academic/Nonprofit Terms; Industry Terms: Not Available to Industry
Depositor comments: For more information, see http://carnegiedpb.stanford.edu/research/frommer/nanosensors/index.html
How to cite: pRSET FLIPmal-2u was a gift from Wolf Frommer (Addgene plasmid # 14479 ; http://n2t.net/addgene:14479 ; RRID:Addgene_14479)
