[The description below was written by a language model from this plasmid's Addgene catalogue record and pLannotate feature annotations shown in this document.]
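Description:
pRSET FLIPmal-2u is a bacterial expression plasmid built on the Invitrogen pRSET backbone. It encodes FLIPmal, a genetically encoded fluorescent nanosensor for maltose. The plasmid is maintained at high copy number in E. coli through a ColE1/pUC-type origin and is selected with ampicillin via the β-lactamase gene and its own promoter. An f1 phage origin is also present. The short lacZα, lacI, bom and SET1 matches in the annotation appear to be backbone remnants rather than functional elements.

The expression cassette is driven by the T7 promoter with the phage T7 gene 10 ribosome binding site and ends at the T7 terminator, so it needs a host that supplies T7 RNA polymerase. The open reading frame begins with the pRSET leader, which includes a His-tag region (annotated as a capTEV fragment), the T7 gene 10 leader and the Xpress epitope with its enterokinase site. These elements are useful for purification and detection. Next comes ECFP, then a mutated E. coli maltose-binding protein (malE) that lacks its signal sequence, then EYFP. The record lists the mutation only as "5AA" and does not explain it further.

Placing the binding protein between a cyan donor and a yellow acceptor is the standard design of a FRET sensor, in which the conformational change on ligand binding alters energy transfer between the two fluorophores. The "2u" in the name may refer to the sensor's affinity, but the record does not say so. The associated publication describes visualising maltose uptake in living yeast with such nanosensors. This bacterial version is suited to producing the recombinant sensor protein in E. coli, for example for purification and in vitro characterisation.
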