Features (pLannotate 1.2.2; 17 found; start..end, strand, type, name):
     19..37      +  promoter       T7 promoter: promoter for bacteriophage T7 RNA polymerase
     67..89      +  RBS            RBS: efficient ribosome binding site from bacteriophage T7 gene 10 (Olins and Rangwala, 1989)
    109..129     +  CDS            capTEV™ (fragment): composite tag for in vivo biotinylation, TEV protease cleavage, and 6xHis tagging
    130..162     +  CDS            T7 tag (gene 10 leader): leader peptide from bacteriophage T7 gene 10 promotes efficient translation in E. coli
    166..189     +  CDS            Xpress™ tag: Xpress™ epitope tag, including an enterokinase recognition and cleavage site
    202..918     +  CDS            ECFP: ECFP is a basic (constitutively fluorescent) cyan fluorescent protein published in 1996, derived from Aequorea victoria. It has low acid sensitivity.
    937..2019    +  CDS            MBP: maltose binding protein from E. coli; malE (mutated); This version of the gene does not encode a signal sequence, so MBP will remain in the cytosol.
   2050..2769    +  CDS            EYFP: enhanced YFP mammalian codon-optimized
   2782..2831    +  CDS            SET1 (fragment): solubility-enhancement tag derived from T7 phage gene 10B
   2839..2886    +  terminator     T7 terminator: transcription terminator for bacteriophage T7 RNA polymerase
   2912..2978    +  CDS            lacZα (fragment): LacZα fragment of β-galactosidase; lacZ fragment
   2983..3438    +  rep_origin     f1 ori (sequence partly withheld): f1 bacteriophage origin of replication; arrow indicates direction of (+) strand synthesis
   3441..3492    -  misc_feature   bom (fragment): basis of mobility region from pBR322
   3519..3623    +  promoter       AmpR promoter: bla
   3624..4484    +  CDS            AmpR: β-lactamase; bla; confers resistance to ampicillin, carbenicillin, and related antibiotics
   4655..5243    +  rep_origin     ori: high-copy-number ColE1/pMB1/pBR322/pUC origin of replication
   5426..5479    +  CDS            lacI (fragment): lac repressor; lacI; The lac repressor binds to the lac operator to inhibit transcription in E. coli. This inhibition can be relieved by adding lactose or isopropyl-β-D-thiogalactopyranoside (IPTG).
>Addgene plasmid #14479 | pRSET FLIPmal-2u | depositor full sequence | sequence record 8111 | Author sequence
ATCTCGATCCCGCGAAATTAATACGACTCACTATAGGGAGACCACAACGGTTTCCCTCTAGATAATTTTG
TTTAACTTTAAGAAGGAGATATACATATGCGGGGTTCTCATCATCATCATCATCATGGTATGGCTAGCAT
GACTGGTGGACAGCAAATGGGTCGGGATCTGTACGACGATGACGATAAGGATCCGGGCCGCATGGTGAGC
AAGGGCGAGGAGCTGTTCACCGGGGTGGTGCCCATCCTGGTCGAGCTGGACGGCGACGTAAACGGCCACA
AGTTCAGCGTGTCCGGCGAGGGCGAGGGCGATGCCACCTACGGCAAGCTGACCCTGAAGTTCATCTGCAC
CACCGGCAAGCTGCCCGTGCCCTGGCCCACCCTCGTGACCACCCTGACCTGGGGCGTGCAGTGCTTCAGC
CGCTACCCCGACCACATGAAGCAGCACGACTTCTTCAAGTCCGCCATGCCCGAAGGCTACGTCCAGGAGC
GCACCATCTTCTTCAAGGACGACGGCAACTACAAGACCCGCGCCGAGGTGAAGTTCGAGGGCGACACCCT
GGTGAACCGCATCGAGCTGAAGGGCATCGACTTCAAGGAGGACGGCAACATCCTGGGGCACAAGCTGGAG
TACAACTACATCAGCCACAACGTCTATATCACCGCCGACAAGCAGAAGAACGGCATCAAGGCCAACTTCA
AGATCCGCCACAACATCGAGGACGGCAGCGTGCAGCTCGCCGACCACTACCAGCAGAACACCCCCATCGG
CGACGGCCCCGTGCTGCTGCCCGACAACCACTACCTGAGCACCCAGTCCGCCCTGAGCAAAGACCCCAAC
GAGAAGCGCGATCACATGGTCCTGCTGGAGTTCGTGACCGCCGCCGGGATCACTCTCGGCATGGACGAGC
TGTACAAGGGTGGTACCGGAGGCGCCAAACTGGTAATCTGGATTAACGGCGATAAAGGCTATAACGGTCT
CGCTGAAGTCGGTAAGAAATTCGAGAAAGATACCGGAATTAAAGTCACCGTTGAGCATCCGGATAAACTG
GAAGAGAAATTCCCACAGGTTGCGGCAACTGGCGATGGCCCTGACATTATCTTCTGGGCACACGACCGCT
TTGGTGGCTACGCTCAATCTGGCCTGTTGGCTGAAATCACCCCGGACAAAGCGTTCCAGGACAAGCTGTA
TCCGTTTACCTGGGATGCCGTACGTTACAACGGCAAGCTGATTGCTTACCCGATCGCTGTTGAAGCGTTA
TCGCTGATTTATAACAAAGATCTGCTGCCGAACCCGCCAAAAACCTGGGAAGAGATCCCGGCGCTGGATA
AAGAACTGAAAGCGAAAGGTAAGAGCGCGCTGATGTTCAACCTGCAAGAACCGTACTTCACCTGGCCGCT
GATTGCTGCTGACGGGGGTTATGCGTTCAAGTATGAAAACGGCAAGTACGACATTAAAGACGTGGGCGTG
GATAACGCTGGCGCGAAAGCGGGTCTGACCTTCCTGGTTGACCTGATTAAAAACAAACACATGAATGCAG
ACACCGATTACTCCATCGCAGAAGCTGCCTTTAATAAAGGCGAAACAGCGATGACCATCAACGGCCCGTG
GGCATGGTCCAACATCGACACCAGCAAAGTGAATTATGGTGTAACGGTACTGCCGACCTTCAAGGGTCAA
CCATCCAAACCGTTCGTTGGCGTGCTGAGCGCAGGTATTAACGCCGCCAGTCCGAACAAAGAGCTGGCGA
AAGAGTTCCTCGAAAACTATCTGCTGACTGATGAAGGTCTGGAAGCGGTTAATAAAGACAAACCGCTGGG
TGCCGTAGCGCTGAAGTCTTACGAGGAAGAGTTGGCGAAAGATCCACGTATTGCCGCCACCATGGAAAAC
GCCCAGAAAGGTGAAATCATGCCGAACATCCCGCAGATGTCCGCTTTCTGGTATGCCGTGCGTACTGCGG
TGATCAACGCCGCCAGCGGTCGTCAGACTGTCGATGAAGCCCTGAAAGACGCGCAGACTCGTATCACCAA
GGGCGCCGGTACCGGTGGAATGGTGAGCAAGGGCGAGGAGCTGTTCACCGGGGTGGTGCCCATCCTGGTC
GAGCTGGACGGCGACGTAAACGGCCACAAGTTCAGCGTGTCCGGCGAGGGCGAGGGCGATGCCACCTACG
GCAAGCTGACCCTGAAGTTCATCTGCACCACCGGCAAGCTGCCCGTGCCCTGGCCCACCCTCGTGACCAC
CTTCGGCTACGGCCTGCAGTGCTTCGCCCGCTACCCCGACCACATGAAGCAGCACGACTTCTTCAAGTCC
GCCATGCCCGAAGGCTACGTCCAGGAGCGCACCATCTTCTTCAAGGACGACGGCAACTACAAGACCCGCG
CCGAGGTGAAGTTCGAGGGCGACACCCTGGTGAACCGCATCGAGCTGAAGGGCATCGACTTCAAGGAGGA
CGGCAACATCCTGGGGCACAAGCTGGAGTACAACTACAACAGCCACAACGTCTATATCATGGCCGACAAG
CAGAAGAACGGCATCAAGGTGAACTTCAAGATCCGCCACAACATCGAGGACGGCAGCGTGCAGCTCGCCG
ACCACTACCAGCAGAACACCCCCATCGGCGACGGCCCCGTGCTGCTGCCCGACAACCACTACCTGAGCTA
CCAGTCCGCCCTGAGCAAAGACCCCAACGAGAAGCGCGATCACATGGTCCTGCTGGAGTTCGTGACCGCC
GCCGGGATCACTCTCGGCATGGACGAGCTGTACAAGTAAAAGCTTGATCCGGCTGCTAACAAAGCCCGAA
AGGAAGCTGAGTTGGCTGCTGCCACCGCTGAGCAATAACTAGCATAACCCCTTGGGGCCTCTAAACGGGT
CTTGAGGGGTTTTTTGCTGAAAGGAGGAACTATATCCGGATCTGGCGTAATAGCGAAGAGGCCCGCACCG
ATCGCCCTTCCCAACAGTTGCGCAGCCTGAATGGCGAATGGG
[124 nt withheld, positions 2983-3106]
C
[56 nt withheld, positions 3108-3163]
AGCTTTACGGCACCTCGACCG
[64 nt withheld, positions 3185-3248]
CCTTTGACGTTGGAGTCCACGTTCTTT
[37 nt withheld, positions 3276-3312]
ACCCTATCGCGGTCTATTCTTTTGATTTATAAGGGATTTTGCCGATTTCGGCCTATTGGTTAAAAAATGA
GCTGATTTAACAAATATTTAACGCGAATTTTAACAAAATATTAACGTTTACAATTTCGCCTGATGCGGTA
TTTTCTCCTTACGCATCTGTGCGGTATTTCACACCGCATACAGGTGGCACTTTTCGGGGAAATGTGCGCG
GAACCCCTATTTGTTTATTTTTCTAAATACATTCAAATATGTATCCGCTCATGAGACAATAACCCTGATA
AATGCTTCAATAATATTGAAAAAGGAAGAGTATGAGTATTCAACATTTCCGTGTCGCCCTTATTCCCTTT
TTTGCGGCATTTTGCCTTCCTGTTTTTGCTCACCCAGAAACGCTGGTGAAAGTAAAAGATGCTGAAGATC
AGTTGGGTGCACGAGTGGGTTACATCGAACTGGATCTCAACAGCGGTAAGATCCTTGAGAGTTTTCGCCC
CGAAGAACGTTTTCCAATGATGAGCACTTTTAAAGTTCTGCTATGTGATACACTATTATCCCGTATTGAC
GCCGGGCAAGAGCAACTCGGTCGCCGCATACACTATTCTCAGAATGACTTGGTTGAGTACTCACCAGTCA
CAGAAAAGCATCTTACGGATGGCATGACAGTAAGAGAATTATGCAGTGCTGCCATAACCATGAGTGATAA
CACTGCGGCCAACTTACTTCTGACAACGATCGGAGGACCGAAGGAGCTAACCGCTTTTTTGCACAACATG
GGGGATCATGTAACTCGCCTTGATCGTTGGGAACCGGAGCTGAATGAAGCCATACCAAACGACGAGAGTG
ACACCACGATGCCTGTAGCAATGCCAACAACGTTGCGCAAACTATTAACTGGCGAACTACTTACTCTAGC
TTCCCGGCAACAATTAATAGACTGAATGGAGGCGGATAAAGTTGCAGGACCACTTCTGCGCTCGGCCCTT
CCGGCTGGCTGGTTTATTGCTGATAAATCTGGAGCCGGTGAGCGTGGGTCTCGCGGTATCATTGCAGCAC
TGGGGCCAGATGGTAAGCGCTCCCGTATCGTAGTTATCTACACGACGGGGAGTCAGGCAACTATGGATGA
ACGAAATAGACAGATCGCTGAGATAGGTGCCTCACTGATTAAGCATTGGTAACTGTCAGACCAAGTTTAC
TCATATATACTTTAGATTGATTTAAAACTTCATTTTTAATTTAAAAGGATCTAGGTGAAGATCCTTTTTG
ATAATCTCATGACCAAAATCCCTTAACGTGAGTTTTCGTTCCACTGAGCGTCAGACCCCGTAGAAAAGAT
CAAAGGATCTTCTTGAGATCCTTTTTTTCTGCGCGTAATCTGCTGCTTGCAAACAAAAAAACCACCGCTA
CCAGCGGTGGTTTGTTTGCCGGATCAAGAGCTACCAACTCTTTTTCCGAAGGTAACTGGCTTCAGCAGAG
CGCAGATACCAAATACTGTCCTTCTAGTGTAGCCGTAGTTAGGCCACCACTTCAAGAACTCTGTAGCACC
GCCTACATACCTCGCTCTGCTAATCCTGTTACCAGTGGCTGCTGCCAGTGGCGATAAGTCGTGTCTTACC
GGGTTGGACTCAAGACGATAGTTACCGGATAAGGCGCAGCGGTCGGGCTGAACGGGGGGTTCGTGCACAC
AGCCCAGCTTGGAGCGAACGACCTACACCGAACTGAGATACCTACAGCGTGAGCTATGAGAAAGCGCCAC
GCTTCCCGAAGGGAGAAAGGCGGACAGGTATCCGGTAAGCGGCAGGGTCGGAACAGGAGAGCGCACGAGG
GAGCTTCCAGGGGGAAACGCCTGGTATCTTTATAGTCCTGTCGGGTTTCGCCACCTCTGACTTGAGCGTC
GATTTTTGTGATGCTCGTCAGGGGGGCGGAGCCTATGGAAAAACGCCAGCAACGCGGCCTTTTTACGGTT
CCTGGGCTTTTGCTGGCCTTTTGCTCACATGTTCTTTCCTGCGTTATCCCCTGATTCTGTGGATAACCGT
ATTACCGCCTTTGAGTGAGCTGATACCGCTCGCCGCAGCCGAACGACCGAGCGCAGCGAGTCAGTGAGCG
AGGAAGCGGAAGAGCGCCCAATACGCAAACCGCCTCTCCCCGCGCGTTGGCCGATTCATTAATGCAG
