>Addgene plasmid #14479 | pRSET FLIPmal-2u | addgene partial sequence | sequence record 20355 | 14479 with Flipmal (ATACGAGTCTGCGCGTCTTT)
CTTGAGCTGAGACGCTGGCGGCGTTGATCACCGCAGTACGCACGGCATACCAGAAAGCGGACATCTGCGG
GATGTTCGGCATGATTTCACCTTTCTGGGCGTTTTCCATGGTGGCGGCAATACGTGGATCTTTCGCCAAC
TCTTCCTCGTAAGACTTCAGCGCTACGGCACCCAGCGGTTTGTCTTTATTAACCGCTTCCAGACCTTCAT
CAGTCAGCAGATAGTTTTCGAGGAACTCTTTCGCCAGCTCTTTGTTCGGACTGGCGGCGTTAATACCTGC
GCTCAGCACGCCAACGAACGGTTTGGATGGTTGACCCTTGAAGGTCGGCAGTACCGTTACACCATAATTC
ACTTTGCTGGTGTCGATGTTGGACCATGCCCACGGGCCGTTGATGGTCATCGCTGTTTCGCCTTTATTAA
AGGCAGCTTCTGCGATGGAGTAATCGGTGTCTGCATTCATGTGTTTGTTTTTAATCAGGTCAACCAGGAA
GGTCAGACCCGCTTTCGCGCCAGCGTTATCCACGCCCACGTCTTTAATGTCGTACTTGCCGTTTTCATAC
TTGAACGCATAACCCCCGTCAGCAGCAATCAGCGGCCAGGTGAAGTACGGTTCTTGCAGGTTGAACATCA
GCGCGCTCTTACCTTTCGCTTTCAGTTCTTTATCCAGCGCCGGGATCTCTTCCCAGGTTTTTGGCGGGTT
CGGCAGCAGATCTTTGTTATAAATCAGCGATAACGCTTCAACAGCGATCGGGTAAGCAATCAGCTTGCCG
TTGTANCGTACGGCATCCCAGG
